>Addgene plasmid #216807 | rSirt3 shRNA (pLKO.1 vector) | addgene full sequence | sequence record 428820 | Addgene NGS Result
TTGGGGTTGCGCCTTTTCCAAGGCAGCCCTGGGTTTGCGCAGGGACGCGGCTGCTCTGGGCGTGGTTCCG
GGAAACGCAGCGGCGCCGACCCTGGGTCTCGCACATTCTTCACGTCCGTTCGCAGCGTCACCCGGATCTT
CGCCGCTACCCTTGTGGGCCCCCCGGCGACGCTTCCTGCTCCGCCCCTAAGTCGGGAAGGTTCCTTGCGG
TTCGCGGCGTGCCGGACGTGACAAACGGAAGCCGCACGTCTCACTAGTACCCTCGCAGACGGACAGCGCC
AGGGAGCAATGGCAGCGCGCCGACCGCGATGGGCTGTGGCCAATAGCGGCTGCTCAGCAGGGCGCGCCGA
GAGCAGCGGCCGGGAAGGGGCGGTGCGGGAGGCGGGGTGTGGGGCGGTAGTGTGGGCCCTGTTCCTGCCC
GCGCGGTGTTCCGCATTCTGCAAGCCTCCGGAGCGCACGTCGGCAGTCGGCTCCCTCGTTGACCGAATCA
CCGACCTCTCTCCCCAGGGGGATCCACCGGAGCTTACCATGACCGAGTACAAGCCCACGGTGCGCCTCGC
CACCCGCGACGACGTCCCCAGGGCCGTACGCACCCTCGCCGCCGCGTTCGCCGACTACCCCGCCACGCGC
CACACCGTCGATCCGGACCGCCACATCGAGCGGGTCACCGAGCTGCAAGAACTCTTCCTCACGCGCGTCG
GGCTCGACATCGGCAAGGTGTGGGTCGCGGACGACGGCGCCGCGGTGGCGGTCTGGACCACGCCGGAGAG
CGTCGAAGCGGGGGCGGTGTTCGCCGAGATCGGCCCGCGCATGGCCGAGTTGAGCGGTTCCCGGCTGGCC
GCGCAGCAACAGATGGAAGGCCTCCTGGCGCCGCACCGGCCCAAGGAGCCCGCGTGGTTCCTGGCCACCG
TCGGCGTCTCGCCCGACCACCAGGGCAAGGGTCTGGGCAGCGCCGTCGTGCTCCCCGGAGTGGAGGCGGC
CGAGCGCGCCGGGGTGCCCGCCTTCCTGGAGACCTCCGCGCCCCGCAACCTCCCCTTCTACGAGCGGCTC
GGCTTCACCGTCACCGCCGACGTCGAGGTGCCCGAAGGACCGCGCACCTGGTGCATGACCCGCAAGCCCG
GTGCCTGACGCCCGCCCCACGACCCGCAGCGCCCGACCGAAAGGAGCGCACGACCCCATGCATCGGTACC
TTTAAGACCAATGACTTACAAGGCAGCTGTAGATCTTAGCCACTTTTTAAAAGAAAAGGGGGGACTGGAA
GGGCTAATTCACTCCCAACGAAGACAAGATCTGCTTTTTGCTTGTACTGGGTCTCTCTGGTTAGACCAGA
TCTGAGCCTGGGAGCTCTCTGGCTAACTAGGGAACCCACTGCTTAAGCCTCAATAAAGCTTGCCTTGAGT
GCTTCAAGTAGTGTGTGCCCGTCTGTTGTGTGACTCTGGTAACTAGAGATCCCTCAGACCCTTTTAGTCA
GTGTGGAAAATCTCTAGCAGTAGTAGTTCATGTCATCTTATTATTCAGTATTTATAACTTGCAAAGAAAT
GAATATCAGAGAGTGAGAGGAACTTGTTTATTGCAGCTTATAATGGTTACAAATAAAGCAATAGCATCAC
AAATTTCACAAATAAAGCATTTTTTTCACTGCATTCTAGTTGTGGTTTGTCCAAACTCATCAATGTATCT
TATCATGTCTGGCTCTAGCTATCCCGCCCCTAACTCCGCCCATCCCGCCCCTAACTCCGCCCAGTTCCGC
CCATTCTCCGCCCCATGGCTGACTAATTTTTTTTATTTATGCAGAGGCCGAGGCCGCCTCGGCCTCTGAG
CTATTCCAGAAGTAGTGAGGAGGCTTTTTTGGAGGCCTAGGGACGTACCCAATTCGCCCTATAGTGAGTC
GTATTACGCGCGCTCACTGGCCGTCGTTTTACAACGTCGTGACTGGGAAAACCCTGGCGTTACCCAACTT
AATCGCCTTGCAGCACATCCCCCTTTCGCCAGCTGGCGTAATAGCGAAGAGGCCCGCACCGATCGCCCTT
CCCAACAGTTGCGCAGCCTGAATGGCGAATGGG
[124 nt withheld, positions 2064-2187]
C
[91 nt withheld, positions 2189-2279]
A
[49 nt withheld, positions 2281-2329]
CCTTTGACGTTGGAGTCCACGTTCTTT
[37 nt withheld, positions 2357-2393]
ACCCTATCTCGGTCTATTCTTTTGATTTATAAGGGATTTTGCCGATTTCGGCCTATTGGTTAAAAAATGA
GCTGATTTAACAAAAATTTAACGCGAATTTTAACAAAATATTAACGCTTACAATTTAGGTGGCACTTTTC
GGGGAAATGTGCGCGGAACCCCTATTTGTTTATTTTTCTAAATACATTCAAATATGTATCCGCTCATGAG
ACAATAACCCTGATAAATGCTTCAATAATATTGAAAAAGGAAGAGTATGAGTATTCAACATTTCCGTGTC
GCCCTTATTCCCTTTTTTGCGGCATTTTGCCTTCCTGTTTTTGCTCACCCAGAAACGCTGGTGAAAGTAA
AAGATGCTGAAGATCAGTTGGGTGCACGAGTGGGTTACATCGAACTGGATCTCAACAGCGGTAAGATCCT
TGAGAGTTTTCGCCCCGAAGAACGTTTTCCAATGATGAGCACTTTTAAAGTTCTGCTATGTGGCGCGGTA
TTATCCCGTATTGACGCCGGGCAAGAGCAACTCGGTCGCCGCATACACTATTCTCAGAATGACTTGGTTG
AGTACTCACCAGTCACAGAAAAGCATCTTACGGATGGCATGACAGTAAGAGAATTATGCAGTGCTGCCAT
AACCATGAGTGATAACACTGCGGCCAACTTACTTCTGACAACGATCGGAGGACCGAAGGAGCTAACCGCT
TTTTTGCACAACATGGGGGATCATGTAACTCGCCTTGATCGTTGGGAACCGGAGCTGAATGAAGCCATAC
CAAACGACGAGCGTGACACCACGATGCCTGTAGCAATGGCAACAACGTTGCGCAAACTATTAACTGGCGA
ACTACTTACTCTAGCTTCCCGGCAACAATTAATAGACTGGATGGAGGCGGATAAAGTTGCAGGACCACTT
CTGCGCTCGGCCCTTCCGGCTGGCTGGTTTATTGCTGATAAATCTGGAGCCGGTGAGCGTGGGTCTCGCG
GTATCATTGCAGCACTGGGGCCAGATGGTAAGCCCTCCCGTATCGTAGTTATCTACACGACGGGGAGTCA
GGCAACTATGGATGAACGAAATAGACAGATCGCTGAGATAGGTGCCTCACTGATTAAGCATTGGTAACTG
TCAGACCAAGTTTACTCATATATACTTTAGATTGATTTAAAACTTCATTTTTAATTTAAAAGGATCTAGG
TGAAGATCCTTTTTGATAATCTCATGACCAAAATCCCTTAACGTGAGTTTTCGTTCCACTGAGCGTCAGA
CCCCGTAGAAAAGATCAAAGGATCTTCTTGAGATCCTTTTTTTCTGCGCGTAATCTGCTGCTTGCAAACA
AAAAAACCACCGCTACCAGCGGTGGTTTGTTTGCCGGATCAAGAGCTACCAACTCTTTTTCCGAAGGTAA
CTGGCTTCAGCAGAGCGCAGATACCAAATACTGTTCTTCTAGTGTAGCCGTAGTTAGGCCACCACTTCAA
GAACTCTGTAGCACCGCCTACATACCTCGCTCTGCTAATCCTGTTACCAGTGGCTGCTGCCAGTGGCGAT
AAGTCGTGTCTTACCGGGTTGGACTCAAGACGATAGTTACCGGATAAGGCGCAGCGGTCGGGCTGAACGG
GGGGTTCGTGCACACAGCCCAGCTTGGAGCGAACGACCTACACCGAACTGAGATACCTACAGCGTGAGCT
ATGAGAAAGCGCCACGCTTCCCGAAGGGAGAAAGGCGGACAGGTATCCGGTAAGCGGCAGGGTCGGAACA
GGAGAGCGCACGAGGGAGCTTCCAGGGGGAAACGCCTGGTATCTTTATAGTCCTGTCGGGTTTCGCCACC
TCTGACTTGAGCGTCGATTTTTGTGATGCTCGTCAGGGGGGCGGAGCCTATGGAAAAACGCCAGCAACGC
GGCCTTTTTACGGTTCCTGGCCTTTTGCTGGCCTTTTGCTCACATGTTCTTTCCTGCGTTATCCCCTGAT
TCTGTGGATAACCGTATTACCGCCTTTGAGTGAGCTGATACCGCTCGCCGCAGCCGAACGACCGAGCGCA
GCGAGTCAGTGAGCGAGGAAGCGGAAGAGCGCCCAATACGCAAACCGCCTCTCCCCGCGCGTTGGCCGAT
TCATTAATGCAGCTGGCACGACAGGTTTCCCGACTGGAAAGCGGGCAGTGAGCGCAACGCAATTAATGTG
AGTTAGCTCACTCATTAGGCACCCCAGGCTTTACACTTTATGCTTCCGGCTCGTATGTTGTGTGGAATTG
TGAGCGGATAACAATTTCACACAGGAAACAGCTATGACCATGATTACGCCAAGCGCGCAATTAACCCTCA
CTAAAGGGAACAAAAGCTGGAGCTGCAAGCTTAATGTAGTCTTATGCAATACTCTTGTAGTCTTGCAACA
TGGTAACGATGAGTTAGCAACATGCCTTACAAGGAGAGAAAAAGCACCGTGCATGCCGATTGGTGGAAGT
AAGGTGGTACGATCGTGCCTTATTAGGAAGGCAACAGACGGGTCTGACATGGATTGGACGAACCACTGAA
TTGCCGCATTGCAGAGATATTGTATTTAAGTGCCTAGCTCGATACATAAACGGGTCTCTCTGGTTAGACC
AGATCTGAGCCTGGGAGCTCTCTGGCTAACTAGGGAACCCACTGCTTAAGCCTCAATAAAGCTTGCCTTG
AGTGCTTCAAGTAGTGTGTGCCCGTCTGTTGTGTGACTCTGGTAACTAGAGATCCCTCAGACCCTTTTAG
TCAGTGTGGAAAATCTCTAGCAGTGGCGCCCGAACAGGGACTTGAAAGCGAAAGGGAAACCAGAGGAGCT
CTCTCGACGCAGGACTCGGCTTGCTGAAGCGCGCACGGCAAGAGGCGAGGGGCGGCGACTGGTGAGTACG
CCAAAAATTTTGACTAGCGGAGGCTAGAAGGAGAGAGATGGGTGCGAGAGCGTCAGTATTAAGCGGGGGA
GAATTAGATCGCGATGGGAAAAAATTCGGTTAAGGCCAGGGGGAAAGAAAAAATATAAATTAAAACATAT
AGTATGGGCAAGCAGGGAGCTAGAACGATTCGCAGTTAATCCTGGCCTGTTAGAAACATCAGAAGGCTGT
AGACAAATACTGGGACAGCTACAACCATCCCTTCAGACAGGATCAGAAGAACTTAGATCATTATATAATA
CAGTAGCAACCCTCTATTGTGTGCATCAAAGGATAGAGATAAAAGACACCAAGGAAGCTTTAGACAAGAT
AGAGGAAGAGCAAAACAAAAGTAAGACCACCGCACAGCAAGCGGCCGCTGATCTTCAGACCTGGAGGAGG
AGATATGAGGGACAATTGGAGAAGTGAATTATATAAATATAAAGTAGTAAAAATTGAACCATTAGGAGTA
GCACCCACCAAGGCAAAGAGAAGAGTGGTGCAGAGAGAAAAAAGAGCAGTGGGAATAGGAGCTTTGTTCC
TTGGGTTCTTGGGAGCAGCAGGAAGCACTATGGGCGCAGCGTCAATGACGCTGACGGTACAGGCCAGACA
ATTATTGTCTGGTATAGTGCAGCAGCAGAACAATTTGCTGAGGGCTATTGAGGCGCAACAGCATCTGTTG
CAACTCACAGTCTGGGGCATCAAGCAGCTCCAGGCAAGAATCCTGGCTGTGGAAAGATACCTAAAGGATC
AACAGCTCCTGGGGATTTGGGGTTGCTCTGGAAAACTCATTTGCACCACTGCTGTGCCTTGGAATGCTAG
TTGGAGTAATAAATCTCTGGAACAGATTTGGAATCACACGACCTGGATGGAGTGGGACAGAGAAATTAAC
AATTACACAAGCTTAATACACTCCTTAATTGAAGAATCGCAAAACCAGCAAGAAAAGAATGAACAAGAAT
TATTGGAATTAGATAAATGGGCAAGTTTGTGGAATTGGTTTAACATAACAAATTGGCTGTGGTATATAAA
ATTATTCATAATGATAGTAGGAGGCTTGGTAGGTTTAAGAATAGTTTTTGCTGTACTTTCTATAGTGAAT
AGAGTTAGGCAGGGATATTCACCATTATCGTTTCAGACCCACCTCCCAACCCCGAGGGGACCCGACAGGC
CCGAAGGAATAGAAGAAGAAGGTGGAGAGAGAGACAGAGACAGATCCATTCGATTAGTGAACGGATCTCG
ACGGTATCGATCACGAGACTAGCCTCGAGCGGCCGCCCCCTTCACCGAGGGCCTATTTCCCATGATTCCT
TCATATTTGCATATACGATACAAGGCTGTTAGAGAGATAATTGGAATTAATTTGACTGTAAACACAAAGA
TATTAGTACAAAATACGTGACGTAGAAAGTAATAATTTCTTGGGTAGTTTGCAGTTTTAAAATTATGTTT
TAAAATGGACTATCATATGCTTACCGTAACTTGAAAGTATTTCGATTTCTTGGCTTTATATATCTTGTGG
AAAGGACGAAACACCGGCTACGTGCACGGTCTGTCGAACTCGAGTTCGACAGACCGTGCACGTAGTTTTT
GAATTCTCGACCTCGAGACAAATGGCAGTATTCATCCACAATTTTAAAAGAAAAGGGGGGATTGGGGGGT
ACAGTGCAGGGGAAAGAATAGTAGACATAATAGCAACAGACATACAAACTAAAGAATTACAAAAACAAAT
TACAAAAATTCAAAATTTTCGGGTTTATTACAGGGACAGCAGAGATCCACTTTGGCCGCGGCTCGAGGGG
G
Features (pLannotate 1.2.2; 25 found; start..end, strand, type, name):
    529..1128    +  CDS            PuroR: puromycin N-acetyltransferase; pac from Streptomyces alboniger; confers resistance to puromycin
   1171..1254    +  CDS            nef (fragment): NEF_HV1Z2 - Experimental evidence at protein level: Swiss-Prot protein existence level 1. Extracellular Nef protein targets CD4(+) T-lymphocytes for apoptosis by interacting with CXCR4 surface receptors. From Human immunodeficiency virus type 1 group M subtype D (isolate Z2/CDC-Z34) (HIV-1).
   1256..1489    +  LTR            3' LTR (ΔU3): self-inactivating 3' long terminal repeat (LTR) from HIV-1
   1561..1682    +  polyA_signal   SV40 poly(A) signal: SV40 polyadenylation signal
   1722..1857    +  rep_origin     SV40 ori: SV40 origin of replication
   1878..1896    -  promoter       T7 promoter: promoter for bacteriophage T7 RNA polymerase
   1904..2059    +  CDS            lacZα (fragment): LacZα fragment of β-galactosidase; lacZ fragment
   2064..2492    +  rep_origin     f1 ori (sequence partly withheld): f1 bacteriophage origin of replication; arrow indicates direction of (+) strand synthesis
   2545..2649    +  promoter       AmpR promoter: bla
   2650..3510    +  CDS            AmpR: β-lactamase; bla; confers resistance to ampicillin, carbenicillin, and related antibiotics
   3681..4269    +  rep_origin     ori: high-copy-number ColE1/pMB1/pBR322/pUC origin of replication
   4452..4544    +  CDS            lacI (fragment): lac repressor; lacI; The lac repressor binds to the lac operator to inhibit transcription in E. coli. This inhibition can be relieved by adding lactose or isopropyl-β-D-thiogalactopyranoside (IPTG).
   4557..4578    +  protein_bind   CAP binding site: CAP binding activates transcription in the presence of cAMP. E. coli catabolite activator protein
   4593..4623    +  promoter       lac promoter: promoter for the E. coli lac operon
   4631..4647    +  protein_bind   lac operator: The lac repressor binds to the lac operator to inhibit transcription in E. coli. This inhibition can be relieved by adding lactose or isopropyl-β-D-thiogalactopyranoside (IPTG). lac repressor encoded by lacI
   4692..4710    +  promoter       T3 promoter: promoter for bacteriophage T3 RNA polymerase
   4738..4964    +  promoter       RSV promoter: Rous sarcoma virus enhancer/promoter
   4965..5145    +  LTR            5' LTR (truncated): truncated 5' long terminal repeat (LTR) from HIV-1
   5192..5317    +  misc_feature   HIV-1 Ψ: packaging signal of human immunodeficiency virus type 1
   5301..5664    +  CDS            HIV-1 gag (fragment): gag protein from human immunodeficiency virus 1; gag
   5810..6043    +  misc_feature   RRE: The Rev response element (RRE) of HIV-1 allows for Rev-dependent mRNA export from the nucleus to the cytoplasm.
   6420..6520    +  CDS            Rev (fragment): human immunodeficiency virus 1 (HIV-1) Rev protein; rev; enhances nuclear export of unspliced and incompletely spliced viral mRNAs
   6570..6810    +  promoter       U6 promoter: RNA polymerase III promoter for human U6 snRNA
   6915..7032    +  misc_feature   cPPT/CTS: central polypurine tract and central termination sequence of HIV-1
   7081..507     +  promoter       hPGK promoter (across the origin): human phosphoglycerate kinase 1 promoter
