[The description below was written by a language model from this plasmid's Addgene catalogue record and pLannotate feature annotations shown in this document.]
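Description:
rSirt3 shRNA (pLKO.1 vector) is a lentiviral RNAi plasmid built on the pLKO.1 TRC cloning backbone and designed to knock down rat (R. norvegicus) Sirt3, the NAD-dependent protein deacetylase sirtuin-3. The total size is about 7.1 kb, consistent with a short hairpin oligonucleotide inserted into the roughly 7.0 kb backbone. In bacteria it is maintained through a high-copy ColE1/pUC-type origin and selected with ampicillin via the β-lactamase gene. An f1 origin, an SV40 origin and remnants of lac, T7 and T3 elements are also carried over from the parental cloning vector.

The payload is a hairpin targeting Sirt3 placed downstream of the human U6 promoter, an RNA polymerase III promoter suited to expressing short, defined RNAs. The hairpin itself is not annotated as a separate feature, but would lie in the gap between the U6 promoter and the cPPT/CTS element. A second cassette uses the human PGK promoter to drive puromycin N-acetyltransferase, allowing selection of transduced mammalian cells with puromycin. These cassettes sit within a third-generation-style, self-inactivating HIV-1 transfer genome: an RSV promoter fused to a truncated 5' LTR drives genomic RNA production in packaging cells, followed by the Ψ packaging signal, a partial gag sequence, the Rev response element for Rev-dependent nuclear export, the cPPT/CTS and a ΔU3 3' LTR that silences LTR promoter activity after integration. Packaging and envelope functions must be supplied in trans.

The construct is used to deplete Sirt3 in rat cells by transfection or lentiviral delivery. The associated publication concerns the role of sirtuin-3 in the metabolic plasticity of neurotransmission during glucose deprivation.
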