Addgene plasmid #216807: rSirt3 shRNA (pLKO.1 vector)
Purpose: shRNA against rat Sirt3
Depositing lab: Ghazaleh Ashrafi. Depositing organization: Washington University in Saint Louis. Publication: Sirtuin3 ensures the metabolic plasticity of neurotransmission during glucose deprivation. Tiwari A, Hashemiaghdam A, Laramie MA, Maschi D, Haddad T, Stunault MI, Bergom C, Javaheri A, Klyachko V, Ashrafi G. J Cell Biol. 2024 Jan 1;223(1):e202305048. doi: 10.1083/jcb.202305048. Epub 2023 Nov 21. PubMed 37988067.
Backbone
  Vector backbone: pLKO.1 - TRC cloning vector
  Backbone manufacturer: David Root
  Backbone size w/o insert (bp): 7032
  Total vector size (bp): 7080
  Vector type: Mammalian Expression, Lentiviral, RNAi
  Selectable markers: Puromycin
Growth in bacteria
  Bacterial resistance: Ampicillin, 100 μg/mL
  Growth temperature: 37°C
  Growth strain: NEB Stable
  Copy number: Unknown
Gene/Insert
  Gene/Insert name: Sirt3 (alt names: Sirtuin 3; NAD-dependent protein deacetylase sirtuin-3)
  gRNA/shRNA sequence: ACGTGCACGGTCTGTCGAA
  Species: R. norvegicus (rat)
  Entrez Gene: Sirt3
Terms and licenses: Academic/Nonprofit Terms; Industry Terms: Not Available to Industry
How to cite: rSirt3 shRNA (pLKO.1 vector) was a gift from Ghazaleh Ashrafi (Addgene plasmid # 216807 ; http://n2t.net/addgene:216807 ; RRID:Addgene_216807)
